>Addgene plasmid #194494 | pcDNA3.3_SARS2_XBB | addgene full sequence | sequence record 381634 | Addgene NGS Result
ACGCGTTGACATTGATTATTGACTAGTTATTAATAGTAATCAATTACGGGGTCATTAGTTCATAGCCCAT
ATATGGAGTTCCGCGTTACATAACTTACGGTAAATGGCCCGCCTGGCTGACCGCCCAACGACCCCCGCCC
ATTGACGTCAATAATGACGTATGTTCCCATAGTAACGCCAATAGGGACTTTCCATTGACGTCAATGGGTG
GAGTATTTACGGTAAACTGCCCACTTGGCAGTACATCAAGTGTATCATATGCCAAGTACGCCCCCTATTG
ACGTCAATGACGGTAAATGGCCCGCCTGGCATTATGCCCAGTACATGACCTTATGGGACTTTCCTACTTG
GCAGTACATCTACGTATTAGTCATCGCTATTACCATGGTGATGCGGTTTTGGCAGTACATCAATGGGCGT
GGATAGCGGTTTGACTCACGGGGATTTCCAAGTCTCCACCCCATTGACGTCAATGGGAGTTTGTTTTGGC
ACCAAAATCAACGGGACTTTCCAAAATGTCGTAACAACTCCGCCCCATTGACGCAAATGGGCGGTAGGCG
TGTACGGTGGGAGGTCTATATAAGCAGAGCTCGTTTAGTGAACCGTCAGATCGCCTGGAGACGCCATCCA
CGCTGTTTTGACCTCCATAGAAGACACCGGGACCGATCCAGCCTCCGGACTGAGCTCCTTAAGGTTAACT
CTAGAGAATTCGGATCCATGTTTGTGTTCCTGGTGCTGCTGCCACTGGTGTCCAGCCAG
[855 nt withheld, positions 760-1614]
AAATCCTTCACAGTGGAGAAGGGCATCTACCAGACCAGCAACTTCAGGGTCCAACCAACAGAGAGCATTG
TGAGGTTTCCAAACATCACCAACCTGTGTCCATTTCACGAGGTGTTCAATGCCACCACGTTTGCCTCTGT
CTATGCCTGGAACAGGAAGAGGATTAGCAACTGTGTGGCTGACTACTCTGTGATCTACAACTTTGCCCCC
TTCTTCGCCTTCAAGTGTTATGGAGTGAGCCCAACCAAACTGAATGACCTGTGTTTCACCAATGTCTATG
CTGACTCCTTTGTGATTAGGGGAAATGAGGTGAGTCAGATTGCCCCTGGACAAACAGGCAACATTGCTGA
CTACAACTACAAACTGCCTGATGACTTCACAGGCTGTGTGATTGCCTGGAACAGCAACAAGCTGGACAGC
AAGCCGTCAGGCAACTACAACTACCTCTACAGACTGTTCAGGAAGAGCAAGCTGAAACCATTTGAGAGGG
ACATCAGCACAGAGATTTACCAGGCTGGCAACAAACCATGTAATGGAGTGGCGGGCTCGAACTGTTACTC
TCCACTCCAGTCCTATGGCTTCAGACCAACCTATGGAGTGGGCCACCAACCATACAGGGTGGTGGTGCTG
TCCTTTGAACTGCTCCATGCCCCTGCCACAGTGTGTGGACCAAAGAAGAGCACCAACCTGGTGAAGAACA
AGTGTGTGAACTTCAACTTCAATGGACTGACAGGCACAGGAGTGCTGACAGAGAGCAACAAGAAGTTCCT
GCCATTCCAACAGTTTGGCAGGGACATTGCTGACACCACAGATGCTGTGAGGGACCCACAGACCTTGGAG
ATTCTGGACATCACACCATGTTCCTTTGGAGGAGTGTCTGTGATTACACCTGGCACCAACACCAGCAACC
AGGTGGCTGTGCTCTACCAGGGTGTGAACTGTACTGAGGTGCCTGTGGCTATCCATGCTGACCAACTTAC
ACCAACCTGGAGGGTCTACAGCACAGGCAGCAATGTGTTCCAGACCAGGGCTGGCTGTCTGATTGGAGCA
GAGTATGTGAACAACTCCTATGAGTGTGACATCCCAATTGGAGCAGGCATCTGTGCCTCCTACCAGACCC
AGACCAAGAGCCATAGGAGGGCAAGGTCTGTGGCAAGCCAGAGCATCATTGCCTACACAATGAGTCTGGG
AGCAGAGAACTCTGTGGCTTACAGCAACAACAGCATTGCCATCCCAACCAACTTCACCATCTCTGTGACC
ACAGAAATTCTGCCTGTGAGTATGACCAAGACCTCTGTGGACTGTACAATGTATATCTGTGGAGACAGCA
CAGAGTGTAGCAACCTGCTGCTCCAATATGGCTCCTTCTGTACCCAACTTAAGAGGGCTCTGACAGGCAT
TGCTGTGGAACAGGACAAGAACACCCAGGAGGTGTTTGCCCAGGTGAAGCAGATTTACAAGACACCTCCA
ATCAAGTACTTTGGAGGCTTCAACTTCAGCCAGATTCTGCCTGACCCAAGCAAGCCAAGCAAGAGGTCCT
TCATTGAGGACCTGCTGTTCAACAAGGTGACCCTGGCTGATGCTGGCTTCATCAAGCAATATGGAGACTG
TCTGGGAGACATTGCTGCAAGGGACCTGATTTGTGCCCAGAAGTTCAATGGACTGACCGTGCTGCCTCCA
CTGCTGACAGATGAGATGATTGCCCAATACACCTCTGCCCTGCTGGCTGGCACCATCACCTCTGGCTGGA
CCTTTGGAGCAGGAGCAGCCCTCCAAATCCCATTTGCTATGCAGATGGCTTACAGGTTCAATGGCATTGG
AGTGACCCAGAATGTGCTCTATGAGAACCAGAAACTGATTGCCAACCAGTTCAACTCTGCCATTGGCAAG
ATTCAGGACTCCCTGTCCAGCACAGCCTCTGCCCTGGGCAAACTCCAAGATGTGGTGAACCATAATGCCC
AGGCTCTGAACACCCTGGTGAAGCAACTTTCCAGCAAGTTTGGAGCCATCTCCTCTGTGCTGAATGACAT
CCTGAGCAGACTGGACAAGGTGGAGGCTGAGGTCCAGATTGACAGACTGATTACAGGCAGACTCCAATCC
CTCCAAACCTATGTGACCCAACAACTTATCAGGGCTGCTGAGATTAGGGCATCTGCCAACCTGGCTGCCA
CCAAGATGAGTGAGTGTGTGCTGGGACAAAGCAAGAGGGTGGACTTCTGTGGCAAGGGCTACCACCTGAT
GAGTTTTCCACAGTCTGCCCCTCATGGAGTGGTGTTCCTGCATGTGACCTATGTGCCTGCCCAGGAGAAG
AACTTCACCACAGCCCCTGCCATCTGCCATGATGGCAAGGCTCACTTTCCAAGGGAGGGAGTGTTTGTGA
GCAATGGCACCCACTGGTTTGTGACCCAGAGGAACTTCTATGAACCACAGATTATCACCACAGACAACAC
CTTTGTGTCTGGCAACTGTGATGTGGTGATTGGCATTGTGAACAACACAGTCTATGACCCACTCCAACCT
GAACTGGACTCCTTCAAGGAGGAACTGGACAAATACTTCAAGAACCACACCAGCCCTGATGTGGACCTGG
GAGACATCTCTGGCATCAATGCCTCTGTGGTGAACATCCAGAAGGAGATTGACAGACTGAATGAGGTGGC
TAAGAACCTGAATGAGTCCCTGATTGACCTCCAAGAACTGGGCAAATATGAACAATACATCAAGTGGCCA
TGGTACATCTGGCTGGGCTTCATTGCTGGACTGATTGCCATTGTGATGGTGACCATAATGCTGTGTTGTA
TGACCTCCTGTTGTTCCTGTCTGAAAGGCTGTTGTTCCTGTGGCTCCTGTTGTAAGTGACTCGAGCCATG
GAAGCTTGATATCTAACTGACTGAACCGGTGGTACCAAACGGGGGAGGCTAACTGAAACACGGAAGGAGA
CAATACCGGAAGGAACCCGCGCTATGACGGCAATAAAAAGACAGAATAAAACGCACGGGTGTTGGGTCGT
TTGTTCATAAACGCGGGGTTCGGTCCCAGGGCTGGCACTCTGTCGATACCCCACCGAGACCCCATTGGGG
CCAATACGCCCGCGTTTCTTCCTTTTCCCCACCCCACCCCCCAAGTTCGGGTGAAGGCCCAGGGCTCGCA
GCCAACGTCGGGGCGGCAGGCCCTGCCATAGCAGATCTGCGCAGCTGGGGCTCTAGGGGGTATCCCC
[124 nt withheld, positions 4832-4955]
C
[91 nt withheld, positions 4957-5047]
A
[49 nt withheld, positions 5049-5097]
CCTTTGACGTTGGAGTCCACGTTCTTT
[37 nt withheld, positions 5125-5161]
ACCCTATCTCGGTCTATTCTTTTGATTTATAAGGGATTTTGCCGATTTCGGCCTATTGGTTAAAAAATGA
GCTGATTTAACAAAAATTTAACGCGAATTAATTCTGTGGAATGTGTGTCAGTTAGGGTGTGGAAAGTCCC
CAGGCTCCCCAGCAGGCAGAAGTATGCAAAGCATGCATCTCAATTAGTCAGCAACCAGGTGTGGAAAGTC
CCCAGGCTCCCCAGCAGGCAGAAGTATGCAAAGCATGCATCTCAATTAGTCAGCAACCATAGTCCCGCCC
CTAACTCCGCCCATCCCGCCCCTAACTCCGCCCAGTTCCGCCCATTCTCCGCCCCATGGCTGACTAATTT
TTTTTATTTATGCAGAGGCCGAGGCCGCCTCTGCCTCTGAGCTATTCCAGAAGTAGTGAGGAGGCTTTTT
TGGAGGCCTAGGCTTTTGCAAAAAGCTCCCGGGAGCTTGTATATCCATTTTCGGATCTGATCAAGAGACA
GGATGAGGATCGTTTCGCATGATTGAACAAGATGGATTGCACGCAGGTTCTCCGGCCGCTTGGGTGGAGA
GGCTATTCGGCTATGACTGGGCACAACAGACAATCGGCTGCTCTGATGCCGCCGTGTTCCGGCTGTCAGC
GCAGGGGCGCCCGGTTCTTTTTGTCAAGACCGACCTGTCCGGTGCCCTGAATGAACTGCAGGACGAGGCA
GCGCGGCTATCGTGGCTGGCCACGACGGGCGTTCCTTGCGCAGCTGTGCTCGACGTTGTCACTGAAGCGG
GAAGGGACTGGCTGCTATTGGGCGAAGTGCCGGGGCAGGATCTCCTGTCATCTCACCTTGCTCCTGCCGA
GAAAGTATCCATCATGGCTGATGCAATGCGGCGGCTGCATACGCTTGATCCGGCTACCTGCCCATTCGAC
CACCAAGCGAAACATCGCATCGAGCGAGCACGTACTCGGATGGAAGCCGGTCTTGTCGATCAGGATGATC
TGGACGAAGAGCATCAGGGGCTCGCGCCAGCCGAACTGTTCGCCAGGCTCAAGGCGCGCATGCCCGACGG
CGAGGATCTCGTCGTGACCCATGGCGATGCCTGCTTGCCGAATATCATGGTGGAAAATGGCCGCTTTTCT
GGATTCATCGACTGTGGCCGGCTGGGTGTGGCGGACCGCTATCAGGACATAGCGTTGGCTACCCGTGATA
TTGCTGAAGAGCTTGGCGGCGAATGGGCTGACCGCTTCCTCGTGCTTTACGGTATCGCCGCTCCCGATTC
GCAGCGCATCGCCTTCTATCGCCTTCTTGACGAGTTCTTCTGAGCGGGACTCTGGGGTTCGCGAAATGAC
CGACCAAGCGACGCCCAACCTGCCATCACGAGATTTCGATTCCACCGCCGCCTTCTATGAAAGGTTGGGC
TTCGGAATCGTTTTCCGGGACGCCGGCTGGATGATCCTCCAGCGCGGGGATCTCATGCTGGAGTTCTTCG
CCCACCCCAACTTGTTTATTGCAGCTTATAATGGTTACAAATAAAGCAATAGCATCACAAATTTCACAAA
TAAAGCATTTTTTTCACTGCATTCTAGTTGTGGTTTGTCCAAACTCATCAATGTATCTTATCATGTCTGT
ATACCGTCGACCTCTAGCTAGAGCTTGGCGTAATCATGGTCATAGCTGTTTCCTGTGTGAAATTGTTATC
CGCTCACAATTCCACACAACATACGAGCCGGAAGCATAAAGTGTAAAGCCTGGGGTGCCTAATGAGTGAG
CTAACTCACATTAATTGCGTTGCGCTCACTGCCCGCTTTCCAGTCGGGAAACCTGTCGTGCCAGCTGCAT
TAATGAATCGGCCAACGCGCGGGGAGAGGCGGTTTGCGTATTGGGCGCTCTTCCGCTTCCTCGCTCACTG
ACTCGCTGCGCTCGGTCGTTCGGCTGCGGCGAGCGGTATCAGCTCACTCAAAGGCGGTAATACGGTTATC
CACAGAATCAGGGGATAACGCAGGAAAGAACATGTGAGCAAAAGGCCAGCAAAAGGCCAGGAACCGTAAA
AAGGCCGCGTTGCTGGCGTTTTTCCATAGGCTCCGCCCCCCTGACGAGCATCACAAAAATCGACGCTCAA
GTCAGAGGTGGCGAAACCCGACAGGACTATAAAGATACCAGGCGTTTCCCCCTGGAAGCTCCCTCGTGCG
CTCTCCTGTTCCGACCCTGCCGCTTACCGGATACCTGTCCGCCTTTCTCCCTTCGGGAAGCGTGGCGCTT
TCTCATAGCTCACGCTGTAGGTATCTCAGTTCGGTGTAGGTCGTTCGCTCCAAGCTGGGCTGTGTGCACG
AACCCCCCGTTCAGCCCGACCGCTGCGCCTTATCCGGTAACTATCGTCTTGAGTCCAACCCGGTAAGACA
CGACTTATCGCCACTGGCAGCAGCCACTGGTAACAGGATTAGCAGAGCGAGGTATGTAGGCGGTGCTACA
GAGTTCTTGAAGTGGTGGCCTAACTACGGCTACACTAGAAGAACAGTATTTGGTATCTGCGCTCTGCTGA
AGCCAGTTACCTTCGGAAAAAGAGTTGGTAGCTCTTGATCCGGCAAACAAACCACCGCTGGTAGCGGTGG
TTTTTTTGTTTGCAAGCAGCAGATTACGCGCAGAAAAAAAGGATCTCAAGAAGATCCTTTGATCTTTTCT
ACGGGGTCTGACGCTCAGTGGAACGAAAACTCACGTTAAGGGATTTTGGTCATGAGATTATCAAAAAGGA
TCTTCACCTAGATCCTTTTAAATTAAAAATGAAGTTTTAAATCAATCTAAAGTATATATGAGTAAACTTG
GTCTGACAGTTACCAATGCTTAATCAGTGAGGCACCTATCTCAGCGATCTGTCTATTTCGTTCATCCATA
GTTGCCTGACTCCCCGTCGTGTAGATAACTACGATACGGGAGGGCTTACCATCTGGCCCCAGTGCTGCAA
TGATACCGCGAGACCCACGCTCACCGGCTCCAGATTTATCAGCAATAAACCAGCCAGCCGGAAGGGCCGA
GCGCAGAAGTGGTCCTGCAACTTTATCCGCCTCCATCCAGTCTATTAATTGTTGCCGGGAAGCTAGAGTA
AGTAGTTCGCCAGTTAATAGTTTGCGCAACGTTGTTGCCATTGCTACAGGCATCGTGGTGTCACGCTCGT
CGTTTGGTATGGCTTCATTCAGCTCCGGTTCCCAACGATCAAGGCGAGTTACATGATCCCCCATGTTGTG
CAAAAAAGCGGTTAGCTCCTTCGGTCCTCCGATCGTTGTCAGAAGTAAGTTGGCCGCAGTGTTATCACTC
ATGGTTATGGCAGCACTGCATAATTCTCTTACTGTCATGCCATCCGTAAGATGCTTTTCTGTGACTGGTG
AGTACTCAACCAAGTCATTCTGAGAATAGTGTATGCGGCGACCGAGTTGCTCTTGCCCGGCGTCAATACG
GGATAATACCGCGCCACATAGCAGAACTTTAAAAGTGCTCATCATTGGAAAACGTTCTTCGGGGCGAAAA
CTCTCAAGGATCTTACCGCTGTTGAGATCCAGTTCGATGTAACCCACTCGTGCACCCAACTGATCTTCAG
CATCTTTTACTTTCACCAGCGTTTCTGGGTGAGCAAAAACAGGAAGGCAAAATGCCGCAAAAAAGGGAAT
AAGGGCGACACGGAAATGTTGAATACTCATACTCTTCCTTTTTCAATATTATTGAAGCATTTATCAGGGT
TATTGTCTCATGAGCGGATACATATTTGAATGTATTTAGAAAAATAAACAAATAGGGGTTCCGCGCACAT
TTCCCCGAAAAGTGCCACCTGACGTCGACGGATCGGGAGATCTCCCGATCCCCTATGGTGCACTCTCAGT
ACAATCTGCTCTGATGCCGCATAGTTAAGCCAGTATCTGCTCCCTGCTTGTGTGTTGGAGGTCGCTGAGT
AGTGCGCGAGCAAAATTTAAGCTACAACAAGGCAAGGCTTGACCGACAATTGCATGAAGAATCTGCTTAG
GGTTAGGCGTTTTGCGCTGCTTCGCGATGTACGGGCCAGATAT
Features (pLannotate 1.2.2; 18 found; start..end, strand, type, name):
      8..387     +  enhancer       CMV enhancer: human cytomegalovirus immediate early enhancer
    388..591     +  promoter       CMV promoter: human cytomegalovirus (CMV) immediate early promoter
    718..4470    +  CDS            S (sequence partly withheld): SPIKE_SARS2 - Experimental evidence at protein level: Swiss-Prot protein existence level 1. [Spike glycoprotein]: May down-regulate host tetherin (BST2) by lysosomal degradation, thereby counteracting its antiviral activity. From Severe acute respiratory syndrome coronavirus 2 (2019-nCoV) (SARS-CoV-2).
   4582..4630    +  polyA_signal   HSV TK poly(A) signal: herpes simplex virus thymidine kinase polyadenylation signal (Cole and Stacy, 1985)
   4721..4737    -  polyA_signal   bGH poly(A) signal (fragment): bovine growth hormone polyadenylation signal
   4832..5260    +  rep_origin     f1 ori (sequence partly withheld): f1 bacteriophage origin of replication; arrow indicates direction of (+) strand synthesis
   5274..5603    +  promoter       SV40 promoter: SV40 enhancer and early promoter
   5670..6461    +  CDS            neo: KKA2_KLEPN - Also known as kan, nptII. Experimental evidence at protein level: Swiss-Prot protein existence level 1. Resistance to kanamycin, neomycin, paromomycin, ribostamycin, butirosin and gentamicin B. From Klebsiella pneumoniae.
   6487..6645    +  CDS            ble (fragment): BLE_KLEPN - Experimental evidence at protein level: Swiss-Prot protein existence level 1. Binding protein with a strong affinity to the bleomycin family of antibiotics. Binds to CL990; an antimitotic-antibiotic compound. From Klebsiella pneumoniae.
   6640..6761    +  polyA_signal   SV40 poly(A) signal: SV40 polyadenylation signal
   6834..6850    -  protein_bind   lac operator: The lac repressor binds to the lac operator to inhibit transcription in E. coli. This inhibition can be relieved by adding lactose or isopropyl-β-D-thiogalactopyranoside (IPTG). lac repressor encoded by lacI
   6858..6888    -  promoter       lac promoter: promoter for the E. coli lac operon
   6903..6924    -  protein_bind   CAP binding site: CAP binding activates transcription in the presence of cAMP. E. coli catabolite activator protein
   6937..7029    -  CDS            lacI (fragment): lac repressor; lacI; The lac repressor binds to the lac operator to inhibit transcription in E. coli. This inhibition can be relieved by adding lactose or isopropyl-β-D-thiogalactopyranoside (IPTG).
   7212..7800    -  rep_origin     ori: high-copy-number ColE1/pMB1/pBR322/pUC origin of replication
   7971..8831    -  CDS            AmpR: β-lactamase; bla; confers resistance to ampicillin, carbenicillin, and related antibiotics
   8832..8936    -  promoter       AmpR promoter: bla
   8995..9047    -  misc_feature   bom (fragment): basis of mobility region from pBR322
