[The description below was written by a language model from this plasmid's Addgene catalogue record and pLannotate feature annotations shown in this document.]
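Description:
pcDNA3.3_SARS2_XBB is a mammalian expression plasmid built on the pcDNA3.3 backbone that drives production of the SARS-CoV-2 spike glycoprotein of the Omicron XBB lineage. It is propagated in E. coli as a high-copy plasmid through a ColE1/pUC-type origin and selected with ampicillin via the β-lactamase gene. An f1 phage origin is also present. For mammalian cells, the backbone carries an SV40 early promoter driving the neomycin/kanamycin phosphotransferase gene followed by an SV40 polyadenylation signal, which could allow G418 selection of stable transfectants. The short lac promoter/operator, lacI, ble, bGH poly(A) and bom fragments in the annotation appear to be backbone remnants rather than functional parts. The catalogue lists a total size of about 8.8 kb, whereas the sequenced record is 9,194 nt.

The payload is a spike open reading frame of roughly 3.8 kb cloned between BamHI and XhoI sites, placed downstream of the human cytomegalovirus immediate-early enhancer and promoter and terminated by the herpes simplex virus thymidine kinase polyadenylation signal. The sequence is described as BA.2 spike carrying the additional XBB-defining changes V83A, deletion of Y144, H146Q, Q183E, V213E, G339H, R346T, L368I, V445P, G446S, N460K, F486S, F490S and R493Q. It also lacks the C-terminal 18 amino acids, a cytoplasmic-tail truncation commonly used to improve spike incorporation into pseudotyped particles. No epitope tag or reporter is annotated. The stated purpose is to supply XBB spike in transfected cells for pseudovirus production, and the associated study concerns broadly neutralizing anti-S2 antibodies against human betacoronaviruses.
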