Addgene plasmid #194494: pcDNA3.3_SARS2_XBB
Purpose: expressing SARS-CoV-2 XBB spike protein for pseudovirus production
Depositing lab: David Nemazee. Depositing organization: Scripps California (The Scripps Research Institute). Publication: Broadly neutralizing anti-S2 antibodies protect against all three human betacoronaviruses that cause deadly disease. Zhou P, Song G, Liu H, Yuan M, He WT, Beutler N, Zhu X, Tse LV, Martinez DR, Schafer A, Anzanello F, Yong P, Peng L, Dueker K, Musharrafieh R, Callaghan S, Capozzola T, Limbo O, Parren M, Garcia E, Rawlings SA, Smith DM, Nemazee D, Jardine JG, Safonova Y, Briney B, Rogers TF, Wilson IA, Baric RS, Gralinski LE, Burton DR, Andrabi R. Immunity. 2023 Mar 14;56(3):669-686.e7. doi: 10.1016/j.immuni.2023.02.005. Epub 2023 Feb 16. PubMed 36889306.
Backbone
  Vector backbone: pcDNA3.3
  Backbone size w/o insert (bp): 5500
  Total vector size (bp): 8800
  Vector type: Mammalian Expression
Growth in bacteria
  Bacterial resistance: Ampicillin, 100 μg/mL
  Growth temperature: 37°C
  Growth strain: DH5alpha
  Copy number: High Copy
Gene/Insert
  Gene/Insert name: Spike (XBB)
  Species: SARS-CoV-2
  Insert size (bp): 3800
  Mutation: V83A, Y144-,H146Q, Q183E, V213E, G339H, L368I, R346T, V445P, G446S, N460K, F486S, F490S, R493Q and c-terminal 18aa del on the basis of BA.2
  Entrez Gene: S (a.k.a. GU280_gp02, spike glycoprotein)
  Promoter: CMV
  Cloning method: Restriction Enzyme; 5′ cloning site BamHI (not destroyed); 3′ cloning site XhoI (not destroyed)
  Sequencing primers: 5′ CMV-F; 3′ TK_pA-R
Resource information
  A portion of this plasmid was derived from a plasmid made by: fragment synthesized from Burton lab
Terms and licenses: Academic/Nonprofit Terms; Industry Terms: Not Available to Industry
How to cite: pcDNA3.3_SARS2_XBB was a gift from David Nemazee (Addgene plasmid # 194494 ; http://n2t.net/addgene:194494 ; RRID:Addgene_194494)
