>Addgene plasmid #194494 | pcDNA3.3_SARS2_XBB | depositor partial sequence | sequence record 377405 | CDS
ATGTTTGTGTTCCTGGTGCTGCTGCCACTGGTGTCCAGCCAG
[855 nt withheld, positions 43-897]
AAATCCTTCACAGTGGAGAAGGGCATCTACCAGACCAGCAACTTCAGGGTCCAACCAACAGAGAGCATTG
TGAGGTTTCCAAACATCACCAACCTGTGTCCATTTCACGAGGTGTTCAATGCCACCACGTTTGCCTCTGT
CTATGCCTGGAACAGGAAGAGGATTAGCAACTGTGTGGCTGACTACTCTGTGATCTACAACTTTGCCCCC
TTCTTCGCCTTCAAGTGTTATGGAGTGAGCCCAACCAAACTGAATGACCTGTGTTTCACCAATGTCTATG
CTGACTCCTTTGTGATTAGGGGAAATGAGGTGAGTCAGATTGCCCCTGGACAAACAGGCAACATTGCTGA
CTACAACTACAAACTGCCTGATGACTTCACAGGCTGTGTGATTGCCTGGAACAGCAACAAGCTGGACAGC
AAGCCGTCAGGCAACTACAACTACCTCTACAGACTGTTCAGGAAGAGCAAGCTGAAACCATTTGAGAGGG
ACATCAGCACAGAGATTTACCAGGCTGGCAACAAACCATGTAATGGAGTGGCGGGCTCGAACTGTTACTC
TCCACTCCAGTCCTATGGCTTCAGACCAACCTATGGAGTGGGCCACCAACCATACAGGGTGGTGGTGCTG
TCCTTTGAACTGCTCCATGCCCCTGCCACAGTGTGTGGACCAAAGAAGAGCACCAACCTGGTGAAGAACA
AGTGTGTGAACTTCAACTTCAATGGACTGACAGGCACAGGAGTGCTGACAGAGAGCAACAAGAAGTTCCT
GCCATTCCAACAGTTTGGCAGGGACATTGCTGACACCACAGATGCTGTGAGGGACCCACAGACCTTGGAG
ATTCTGGACATCACACCATGTTCCTTTGGAGGAGTGTCTGTGATTACACCTGGCACCAACACCAGCAACC
AGGTGGCTGTGCTCTACCAGGGTGTGAACTGTACTGAGGTGCCTGTGGCTATCCATGCTGACCAACTTAC
ACCAACCTGGAGGGTCTACAGCACAGGCAGCAATGTGTTCCAGACCAGGGCTGGCTGTCTGATTGGAGCA
GAGTATGTGAACAACTCCTATGAGTGTGACATCCCAATTGGAGCAGGCATCTGTGCCTCCTACCAGACCC
AGACCAAGAGCCATAGGAGGGCAAGGTCTGTGGCAAGCCAGAGCATCATTGCCTACACAATGAGTCTGGG
AGCAGAGAACTCTGTGGCTTACAGCAACAACAGCATTGCCATCCCAACCAACTTCACCATCTCTGTGACC
ACAGAAATTCTGCCTGTGAGTATGACCAAGACCTCTGTGGACTGTACAATGTATATCTGTGGAGACAGCA
CAGAGTGTAGCAACCTGCTGCTCCAATATGGCTCCTTCTGTACCCAACTTAAGAGGGCTCTGACAGGCAT
TGCTGTGGAACAGGACAAGAACACCCAGGAGGTGTTTGCCCAGGTGAAGCAGATTTACAAGACACCTCCA
ATCAAGTACTTTGGAGGCTTCAACTTCAGCCAGATTCTGCCTGACCCAAGCAAGCCAAGCAAGAGGTCCT
TCATTGAGGACCTGCTGTTCAACAAGGTGACCCTGGCTGATGCTGGCTTCATCAAGCAATATGGAGACTG
TCTGGGAGACATTGCTGCAAGGGACCTGATTTGTGCCCAGAAGTTCAATGGACTGACCGTGCTGCCTCCA
CTGCTGACAGATGAGATGATTGCCCAATACACCTCTGCCCTGCTGGCTGGCACCATCACCTCTGGCTGGA
CCTTTGGAGCAGGAGCAGCCCTCCAAATCCCATTTGCTATGCAGATGGCTTACAGGTTCAATGGCATTGG
AGTGACCCAGAATGTGCTCTATGAGAACCAGAAACTGATTGCCAACCAGTTCAACTCTGCCATTGGCAAG
ATTCAGGACTCCCTGTCCAGCACAGCCTCTGCCCTGGGCAAACTCCAAGATGTGGTGAACCATAATGCCC
AGGCTCTGAACACCCTGGTGAAGCAACTTTCCAGCAAGTTTGGAGCCATCTCCTCTGTGCTGAATGACAT
CCTGAGCAGACTGGACAAGGTGGAGGCTGAGGTCCAGATTGACAGACTGATTACAGGCAGACTCCAATCC
CTCCAAACCTATGTGACCCAACAACTTATCAGGGCTGCTGAGATTAGGGCATCTGCCAACCTGGCTGCCA
CCAAGATGAGTGAGTGTGTGCTGGGACAAAGCAAGAGGGTGGACTTCTGTGGCAAGGGCTACCACCTGAT
GAGTTTTCCACAGTCTGCCCCTCATGGAGTGGTGTTCCTGCATGTGACCTATGTGCCTGCCCAGGAGAAG
AACTTCACCACAGCCCCTGCCATCTGCCATGATGGCAAGGCTCACTTTCCAAGGGAGGGAGTGTTTGTGA
GCAATGGCACCCACTGGTTTGTGACCCAGAGGAACTTCTATGAACCACAGATTATCACCACAGACAACAC
CTTTGTGTCTGGCAACTGTGATGTGGTGATTGGCATTGTGAACAACACAGTCTATGACCCACTCCAACCT
GAACTGGACTCCTTCAAGGAGGAACTGGACAAATACTTCAAGAACCACACCAGCCCTGATGTGGACCTGG
GAGACATCTCTGGCATCAATGCCTCTGTGGTGAACATCCAGAAGGAGATTGACAGACTGAATGAGGTGGC
TAAGAACCTGAATGAGTCCCTGATTGACCTCCAAGAACTGGGCAAATATGAACAATACATCAAGTGGCCA
TGGTACATCTGGCTGGGCTTCATTGCTGGACTGATTGCCATTGTGATGGTGACCATAATGCTGTGTTGTA
TGACCTCCTGTTGTTCCTGTCTGAAAGGCTGTTGTTCCTGTGGCTCCTGTTGTAAGTGA
